Addgene plasmid #29126: pEMS1245
Purpose: Expression of the eGFP reporter gene was not detected in the brain using eGFP. Untested in the eye.
Depositing lab: Elizabeth Simpson. Depositing organization: University of British Columbia. Publication: A regulatory toolbox of MiniPromoters to drive selective expression in the brain. Portales-Casamar E, Swanson DJ, Liu L, de Leeuw CN, Banks KG, Ho Sui SJ, Fulton DL, Ali J, Amirabbasi M, Arenillas DJ, Babyak N, Black SF, Bonaguro RJ, Brauer E, Candido TR, Castellarin M, Chen J, Chen Y, Cheng JC, Chopra V, Docking TR, Dreolini L, D'Souza CA, Flynn EK, Glenn R, Hatakka K, Hearty TG, Imanian B, Jiang S, Khorasan-zadeh S, Komljenovic I, Laprise S, Liao NY, Lim JS, Lithwick S, Liu F, Liu J, Lu M, McConechy M, McLeod AJ, Milisavljevic M, Mis J, O'Connor K, Palma B, Palmquist DL, Schmouth JF, Swanson MI, Tam B, Ticoll A, Turner JL, Varhol R, Vermeulen J, Watkins RF, Wilson G, Wong BK, Wong SH, Wong TY, Yang GS, Ypsilanti AR, Jones SJ, Holt RA, Goldowitz D, Wasserman WW, Simpson EM. Proc Natl Acad Sci U S A. 2010 Sep 21. 107(38):16589-94. 10.1073/pnas.1009158107 PubMed 20807748.
Backbone
  Vector backbone: pEMS1307
  Backbone size w/o insert (bp): 16482
  Vector type: Pleiades Promoter Project [sic, Pleaides Plieades]
Growth in bacteria
  Bacterial resistance: Ampicillin, 100 μg/mL
  Growth temperature: 37°C
  Growth strain: DH5alpha
  Growth instructions: DH10B
  Copy number: High Copy
Gene/Insert
  Gene/Insert name: Ple20 (alt names: CARTPT; Cocaine- and amphetamine-regulated transcript protein precursor)
  Species: H. sapiens (human)
  Insert size (bp): 3789
  Entrez Gene: CARTPT (a.k.a. CART)
  Tag / fusion protein: EGFP-NLS (C terminal on backbone)
  Cloning method: Restriction Enzyme; 5′ cloning site FseI (unknown if destroyed); 3′ cloning site AscI (unknown if destroyed)
  Sequencing primers: 5′ Unknown
Terms and licenses: Academic/Nonprofit Terms; Industry Terms: Not Available to Industry
How to cite: pEMS1245 was a gift from Elizabeth Simpson (Addgene plasmid # 29126 ; http://n2t.net/addgene:29126 ; RRID:Addgene_29126)
