[The description below was written by a language model from this plasmid's Addgene catalogue record.]
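Description:
pEMS1245 is a Pleiades Promoter Project plasmid built on the pEMS1307 backbone (about 16.5 kb without insert). It carries the human MiniPromoter Ple20, a roughly 3.8 kb regulatory insert derived from the CARTPT gene (cocaine- and amphetamine-regulated transcript protein precursor). The insert was cloned by restriction digestion between FseI and AscI sites, though the record does not say whether these sites survived cloning. The plasmid is maintained at high copy in standard E. coli cloning strains under ampicillin selection. No feature table is provided, so the origin of replication and any other backbone elements, including whatever accounts for the backbone's large size, are not stated.

Ple20 is a candidate promoter rather than a coding sequence. It sits upstream of a backbone-encoded EGFP-NLS reporter, an enhanced green fluorescent protein carrying a nuclear localisation signal. Fluorescence concentrated in the nucleus therefore marks the cells in which the MiniPromoter is transcriptionally active. The construct belongs to a collection of compact human regulatory elements designed to drive selective, cell-type- or region-restricted expression in the brain. For this plasmid the recorded outcome is negative, since EGFP reporter expression was not detected in the brain, and expression in the eye was not tested. It is mainly useful as a documented reference point for the CARTPT-derived design within the MiniPromoter series, or as a starting point for testing Ple20 in tissues not yet examined. It is not a validated brain expression tool.
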