>Addgene plasmid #29126 | pEMS1245 | addgene partial sequence | sequence record 38712 | EGFP-N 5'-CGTCGCCGTCCAGCTCGACCAG-3'
ACCATGGTGGCGGAAGTTCCTATACCTTTTGAAGAATAGGAACTTCGGAATAGGAACTTCGGCGCGCCTC
TGAAACTCGTCGTTGCTGGGGCACCACGCGCTCCCACCTTTTATAGTGAGCCCGAGCCCCCGTGCAGGAA
AGAGGGAGGAGGCGAAGAAGGAAGGGGGTGTGGAGGAGGGCCCGGGTCAACCGTCTGTAGGCAGCGCTCC
GCCGGCGCTTGACGTCAATGCCCGCCGGGTTCCAGGCGCCTGGGAACGAGGCTCTGCGCACAGATGGGCT
AGAGCGCAGAGAACAGGACCCTGCGCCCCCAAAGGCTGTCAGTCTCACGGCAAGGGATGCTCCCCGAGGG
GCCTGAGCTGAAGCCGAGGGGCTAGAGGTGAGGGACGGGAAGCGGGAGGGGCCTAGGAAATGGAAAATGC
CTTCGGGTCAATGCACAGGCAGGAGAGTCGTTTCCCAACACCTAGCAGTGGTGACAGCTGCAACATCCAC
CTCGCCAGCCCTGCCTTGCCTCGCACCCCAACCCCAAGTGTGGCGGTGAGAAGGGGGTGTTGCCTCCAGA
CAGCCACATTTGCTGAGCACCTTACTCTGTGGGGTAGGGGAAGCAAACATACTATACAAAAGAAAGAGAA
ATAGTGGCCCTCCACGTGATGGGTTCTATGATGGAATCTGTGTGACAATAGTTAAAAGAAGAGAGGGAAA
ACAGACAAACCCGGATTCAGCAGTGGTGTTGGAAGTGCAGAGAGCCAGGCTCTGG
