>Addgene plasmid #29126 | pEMS1245 | addgene partial sequence | sequence record 39288 | pEMS1307-fwd 5'-ccgcacgtctaagaaaccat-3'
AAATAGGCGTATCACGAGGCCCTTTCGTCTTCAAGAATTAATTCCGATCATATTCAATAACCCTTAATGA
ATTCGAGCTCCTAGGCCGGCCTGCTTGTAGAAATCAGAGTTTGTAACCCTTAAGCTAGAACAAAGCTAAC
TGACCCAAATGCCCAGCTGATGTTCTGTGCATAAGCACCAAAAGAGCCATACTGATCATTGAAAGTACGA
GATACTTCCTGCTCCCATCTGGGGAGCTTTTAAACTACCCTTACCTGGCAACTGCCCTGCACCAATTGAA
TCAGTACCCCTGAGGATGGAGTTCATACTAGTATTTTCCTTTTTTATAAGCTCCCCAAGTGGCTCTAATC
TGCAGCCAAGTTAGGAAGCTCCGCTTTAGGGTTTCCCCATAAATAGCACTCCAGGCTTGGGTCTCTGTCA
GAGAGATGAGCTCCTGAAATCTTGTATGCAAAGTGGCTGTTTAGTCTGCTCACAGCATCTCTTAGGTGAC
CCCATTCACCCTGTCCTGACAAGCAACTGGGTCTTTATGACTTTTACGTCTATGCTTCCAGAGTTAAGAC
ATGTTTTTACAGAATTGTGGGTGGGGAAAGAGAATAGATGAGGAATGAACCGAGAATTATTTCCTTTTTC
CTTTGAAATGCTTTGGACATTAAGACTATCATATGGCAAAGCTTAAACTTCCTAGGAAACAAGTAATGAC
ATTTCGAAGCCACTTGCTCTTTAGGTGCATCCTTGCTTCAGAAGTAAGACACATAATAAAATATAAGACA
AACGTGACAGGTTTCTTTGAAGTCTTTTTCATCTCCTGAGGAGAAATTT
